>Addgene plasmid #141908 | TFORF2075 | addgene full sequence | sequence record 454919 | Addgene NGS Result
TTAATGTAGTCTTATGCAATACTCTTGTAGTCTTGCAACATGGTAACGATGAGTTAGCAACATGCCTTAC
AAGGAGAGAAAAAGCACCGTGCATGCCGATTGGTGGAAGTAAGGTGGTACGATCGTGCCTTATTAGGAAG
GCAACAGACGGGTCTGACATGGATTGGACGAACCACTGAATTGCCGCATTGCAGAGATATTGTATTTAAG
TGCCTAGCTCGATACATAAACGGGTCTCTCTGGTTAGACCAGATCTGAGCCTGGGAGCTCTCTGGCTAAC
TAGGGAACCCACTGCTTAAGCCTCAATAAAGCTTGCCTTGAGTGCTTCAAGTAGTGTGTGCCCGTCTGTT
GTGTGACTCTGGTAACTAGAGATCCCTCAGACCCTTTTAGTCAGTGTGGAAAATCTCTAGCAGTGGCGCC
CGAACAGGGACTTGAAAGCGAAAGGGAAACCAGAGGAGCTCTCTCGACGCAGGACTCGGCTTGCTGAAGC
GCGCACGGCAAGAGGCGAGGGGCGGCGACTGGTGAGTACGCCAAAAATTTTGACTAGCGGAGGCTAGAAG
GAGAGAGATGGGTGCGAGAGCGTCAGTATTAAGCGGGGGAGAATTAGATCGCGATGGGAAAAAATTCGGT
TAAGGCCAGGGGGAAAGAAAAAATATAAATTAAAACATATAGTATGGGCAAGCAGGGAGCTAGAACGATT
CGCAGTTAATCCTGGCCTGTTAGAAACATCAGAAGGCTGTAGACAAATACTGGGACAGCTACAACCATCC
CTTCAGACAGGATCAGAAGAACTTAGATCATTATATAATACAGTAGCAACCCTCTATTGTGTGCATCAAA
GGATAGAGATAAAAGACACCAAGGAAGCTTTAGACAAGATAGAGGAAGAGCAAAACAAAAGTAAGACCAC
CGCACAGCAAGCGGCCGCTGATCTTCAGACCTGGAGGAGGAGATATGAGGGACAATTGGAGAAGTGAATT
ATATAAATATAAAGTAGTAAAAATTGAACCATTAGGAGTAGCACCCACCAAGGCAAAGAGAAGAGTGGTG
CAGAGAGAAAAAAGAGCAGTGGGAATAGGAGCTTTGTTCCTTGGGTTCTTGGGAGCAGCAGGAAGCACTA
TGGGCGCAGCGTCAATGACGCTGACGGTACAGGCCAGACAATTATTGTCTGGTATAGTGCAGCAGCAGAA
CAATTTGCTGAGGGCTATTGAGGCGCAACAGCATCTGTTGCAACTCACAGTCTGGGGCATCAAGCAGCTC
CAGGCAAGAATCCTGGCTGTGGAAAGATACCTAAAGGATCAACAGCTCCTGGGGATTTGGGGTTGCTCTG
GAAAACTCATTTGCACCACTGCTGTGCCTTGGAATGCTAGTTGGAGTAATAAATCTCTGGAACAGATTTG
GAATCACACGACCTGGATGGAGTGGGACAGAGAAATTAACAATTACACAAGCTTAATACACTCCTTAATT
GAAGAATCGCAAAACCAGCAAGAAAAGAATGAACAAGAATTATTGGAATTAGATAAATGGGCAAGTTTGT
GGAATTGGTTTAACATAACAAATTGGCTGTGGTATATAAAATTATTCATAATGATAGTAGGAGGCTTGGT
AGGTTTAAGAATAGTTTTTGCTGTACTTTCTATAGTGAATAGAGTTAGGCAGGGATATTCACCATTATCG
TTTCAGACCCACCTCCCAACCCCGAGGGGACCCATGCATTGCATCTCAATTAGTCAGCAACCAGGTGTGG
AAAGTCCCCAGGCTCCCCAGCAGGCAGAAGTATGCAAAGCATGCGTCTCAATTAGTCAGCAACCATAGTC
CCGCCCCTAACTCCGCCCATCCCGCCCCTAACTCCGCCCAGTTCCGCCCATTCTCCGCCCCATGGCTGAC
TAATTTTTTTTATTTATGCAGAGGCCGAGGCCGCCTCGGCCTCTGAGCTATTCCAGAAGTAGTGAGGAGG
CTTTTTTGGAGGCCTAGGCTTTTGCAAAAAGCTTTCTAGAGGTACCACCGGAGCTTACCATGACCGAGTA
CAAGCCCACGGTGCGCCTCGCCACCCGCGACGACGTCCCCAGGGCCGTACGCACCCTCGCCGCCGCGTTC
GCCGACTACCCCGCCACGCGCCACACCGTCGATCCGGACCGCCACATCGAGCGGGTCACCGAGCTGCAAG
AACTCTTCCTCACGCGCGTCGGGCTCGACATCGGCAAGGTGTGGGTCGCGGACGACGGCGCCGCCGTGGC
GGTCTGGACCACGCCGGAGAGCGTCGAAGCGGGGGCGGTGTTCGCCGAGATCGGCCCGCGCATGGCCGAG
TTGAGCGGTTCCCGGCTGGCCGCGCAGCAACAGATGGAAGGCCTCCTGGCGCCGCACCGGCCCAAGGAGC
CCGCGTGGTTCCTGGCCACCGTCGGCGTCTCGCCCGACCACCAGGGCAAGGGTCTGGGCAGCGCCGTCGT
GCTCCCCGGAGTGGAGGCGGCCGAGCGCGCCGGGGTGCCCGCCTTCCTGGAGACCTCCGCGCCCCGCAAC
CTCCCCTTCTACGAGCGGCTCGGCTTCACCGTCACCGCCGACGTCGAGGTGCCCGAAGGACCGCGCACCT
GGTGCATGACCCGCAAGCCCGGTGCCAGTTAACGAATTCTAGATCTTGAGACAAATGGCAGTATTCATCC
ACAATTTTAAAAGAAAAGGGGGGATTGGGGGGTACAGTGCAGGGGAAAGAATAGTAGACATAATAGCAAC
AGACATACAAACTAAAGAATTACAAAAACAAATTACAAAAATTCAAAATTTTCGGGTTTATTACAGGGAC
AGCAGAGATCCACTTTGGCGCCGGCTCGAGGCCTGCAGGTGCAAAGATGGATAAAGTTTTAAACAGAGAG
GAATCTTTGCAGCTAATGGACCTTCTAGGTCTTGAAAGGAGTGGGAATTGGCTCCGGTGCCCGTCAGTGG
GCAGAGCGCACATCGCCCACAGTCCCCGAGAAGTTGGGGGGAGGGGTCGGCAATTGAACCGGTGCCTAGA
GAAGGTGGCGCGGGGTAAACTGGGAAAGTGATGTCGTGTACTGGCTCCGCCTTTTTCCCGAGGGTGGGGG
AGAACCGTATATAAGTGCAGTAGTCGCCGTGAACGTTCTTTTTCGCAACGGGTTTGCCGCCAGAACACAG
GTAAGTGCCGTGTGTGGTTCCCGCGGGCCTGGCCTCTTTACGGGTTATGGCCCTTGCGTGCCTTGAATTA
CTTCCACCTGGCTGCAGTACGTGATTCTTGATCCCGAGCTTCGGGTTGGAAGTGGGTGGGAGAGTTCGAG
GCCTTGCGCTTAAGGAGCCCCTTCGCCTCGTGCTTGAGTTGAGGCCTGGCCTGGGCGCTGGGGCCGCCGC
GTGCGAATCTGGTGGCACCTTCGCGCCTGTCTCGCTGCTTTCGATAAGTCTCTAGCCATTTAAAATTTTT
GATGACCTGCTGCGACGCTTTTTTTCTGGCAAGATAGTCTTGTAAATGCGGGCCAAGATCTGCACACTGG
TATTTCGGTTTTTGGGGCCGCGGGCGGCGACGGGGCCCGTGCGTCCCAGCGCACATGTTCGGCGAGGCGG
GGCCTGCGAGCGCGGCCACCGAGAATCGGACGGGGGTAGTCTCAAGCTGGCCGGCCTGCTCTGGTGCCTG
GCCTCGCGCCGCCGTGTATCGCCCCGCCCTGGGCGGCAAGGCTGGCCCGGTCGGCACCAGTTGCGTGAGC
GGAAAGATGGCCGCTTCCCGGCCCTGCTGCAGGGAGCTCAAAATGGAGGACGCGGCGCTCGGGAGAGCGG
GCGGGTGAGTCACCCACACAAAGGAAAAGGGCCTTTCCGTCCTCAGCCGTCGCTTCATGTGACTCCACGG
AGTACCGGGCGCCGTCCAGGCACCTCGATTAGTTCTCGAGCTTTTGGAGTACGTCGTCTTTAGGTTGGGG
GGAGGGGTTTTATGCGATGGAGTTTCCCCACACTGAGTGGGTGGAGACTGAAGTTAGGCCAGCTTGGCAC
TTGATGTAATTCTCCTTGGAATTTGCCCTTTTTGAGTTTGGATCTTGGTTCATTCTCAAGCCTCAGACAG
TGGTTCAAAGTTTTTTTCTTCCATTTCAGGTGTCGTGAGGCTAGCACCGCCACCATGGCCCGAAGACCCC
GGCACAGCATATATAGCAGTGACGAGGATGATGAGGACTTTGAGATGTGTGACCATGACTATGATGGGCT
GCTTCCCAAGTCTGGAAAGCGTCACTTGGGGAAAACAAGGTGGACCCGGGAAGAGGATGAAAAACTGAAG
AAGCTGGTGGAACAGAATGGAACAGATGACTGGAAAGTTATTGCCAATTATCTCCCGAATCGAACAGATG
TGCAGTGCCAGCACCGATGGCAGAAAGTACTAAACCCTGAGCTCATCAAGGGTCCTTGGACCAAAGAAGA
AGATCAGAGAGTGATAGAGCTTGTACAGAAATACGGTCCGAAACGTTGGTCTGTTATTGCCAAGCACTTA
AAGGGGAGAATTGGAAAACAATGTAGGGAGAGGTGGCATAACCACTTGAATCCAGAAGTTAAGAAAACCT
CCTGGACAGAAGAGGAAGACAGAATTATTTACCAGGCACACAAGAGACTGGGGAACAGATGGGCAGAAAT
CGCAAAGCTACTGCCTGGACGAACTGATAATGCTATCAAGAACCACTGGAATTCTACAATGCGTCGGAAG
GTCGAACAGGAAGGTTATCTGCAGGAGTCTTCAAAAGCCAGCCAGCCAGCAGTGGCCACAAGCTTCCAGA
AGAACAGTCATTTGATGGGTTTTGCTCAGGCTCCGCCTACAGCTCAACTCCCTGCCACTGGCCAGCCCAC
TGTTAACAACGACTATTCCTATTACCACATTTCTGAAGCACAAAATGTCTCCAGTCATGTTCCATACCCT
GTAGCGTTACATGTAAATATAGTCAATGTCCCTCAGCCAGCTGCCGCAGCCATTCAGAGACACTATAATG
ATGAAGACCCTGAGAAGGAAAAGCGAATAAAGGAATTAGAATTGCTCCTAATGTCAACCGAGAATGAGCT
AAAAGGACAGCAGGTGCTACCAACACAGAACCACACATGCAGCTACCCCGGGTGGCACAGCACCACCATT
GCCGACCACACCAGACCTCATGGAGACAGTGCACCTGTTTCCTGTTTGGGAGAACACCACTCCACTCCAT
CTCTGCCAGCGGATCCTGGCTCCCTACCTGAAGAAAGCGCCTCGCCAGCAAGGTGCATGATCGTCCACCA
GGGCACCATTCTGGATAATGTTAAGAACCTCTTAGAATTTGCAGAAACACTCCAATTTATAGATTCTGAT
TCTTCATCATGGTGTGATCTCAGCAGTTTTGAATTCTTTGAAGAAGCAGATTTTTCACCTAGCCAACATC
ACACAGGCAAAGCCCTACAGCTTCAGCAAAGAGAGGGCAATGGGACTAAACCTGCAGGAGAACCTAGCCC
AAGGGTGAACAAACGTATGTTGAGTGAGAGTTCACTTGACCCACCCAAGGTCTTACCTCCTGCAAGGCAC
AGCACAATTCCACTGGTCATCCTTCGAAAAAAACGGGGCCAGGCCAGCCCCTTAGCCACTGGAGACTGTA
GCTCCTTCATATTTGCTGACGTCAGCAGTTCAACTCCCAAGCGTTCCCCTGTCAAAAGCCTACCCTTCTC
TCCCTCGCAGTTCTTAAACACTTCCAGTAACCATGAAAACTCAGACTTGGAAATGCCTTCTTTAACTTCC
ACCCCCCTCATTGGTCACAAATTGACTGTTACAACACCATTTCATAGAGACCAGACTGTGAAAACTCAAA
AGGAAAATACTGTTTTTAGAACCCCAGCTATCAAAAGGTCAATCTTAGAAAGCTCTCCAAGAACTCCTAC
ACCATTCAAACATGCACTTGCAGCTCAAGAAATTAAATACGGTCCCCTGAAGATGCTACCTCAGACACCC
TCTCATCTAGTAGAAGATCTGCAGGATGTGATCAAACAGGAATCTGATGAATCTGGAATTGTTGCTGAGT
TTCAAGAAAATGGACCACCCTTACTGAAGAAAATCAAACAAGAGGTGGAATCTCCAACTGATAAATCAGG
AAACTTCTTCTGCTCACACCACTGGGAAGGGGACAGTCTGAATACCCAACTGTTCACGCAGACCTCGCCT
GTGGCAGATGCACCGAATATTCTTACAAGCTCCGTTTTAATGGCACCAGCATCAGAAGATGAAGACAATG
TTCTCAAAGCATTTACAGTACCTAAAAACAGGTCCCTGGCGAGCCCCTTGCAGCCTTGTAGCAGTACCTG
GGAACCTGCATCCTGTGGAAAGATGGAGGAGCAGATGACATCTTCCAGTCAAGCTCGTAAATACGTGAAT
GCATTCTCAGCCCGGACGCTGGTCATGTAGTAATGAACTAGTCCGTAACTTGAAAGTATTTCGATTTCTT
GGCTTTATATATCTTGTGGAAAGGACGATGCTGATAAGGGCCGACCCTGGCCACGCGTTAAGTCGACAAT
CAACCTCTGGATTACAAAATTTGTGAAAGATTGACTGGTATTCTTAACTATGTTGCTCCTTTTACGCTAT
GTGGATACGCTGCTTTAATGCCTTTGTATCATGCTATTGCTTCCCGTATGGCTTTCATTTTCTCCTCCTT
GTATAAATCCTGGTTGCTGTCTCTTTATGAGGAGTTGTGGCCCGTTGTCAGGCAACGTGGCGTGGTGTGC
ACTGTGTTTGCTGACGCAACCCCCACTGGTTGGGGCATTGCCACCACCTGTCAGCTCCTTTCCGGGACTT
TCGCTTTCCCCCTCCCTATTGCCACGGCGGAACTCATCGCCGCCTGCCTTGCCCGCTGCTGGACAGGGGC
TCGGCTGTTGGGCACTGACAATTCCGTGGTGTTGTCGGGGAAATCATCGTCCTTTCCTTGGCTGCTCGCC
TGTGTTGCCACCTGGATTCTGCGCGGGACGTCCTTCTGCTACGTCCCTTCGGCCCTCAATCCAGCGGACC
TTCCTTCCCGCGGCCTGCTGCCGGCTCTGCGGCCTCTTCCGCGTCTTCGCCTTCGCCCTCAGACGAGTCG
GATCTCCCTTTGGGCCGCCTCCCCGCGTCGACTTTAAGACCAATGACTTACAAGGCAGCTGTAGATCTTA
GCCACTTTTTAAAAGAAAAGGGGGGACTGGAAGGGCTAATTCACTCCCAACGAAGACAAGATCTGCTTTT
TGCTTGTACTGGGTCTCTCTGGTTAGACCAGATCTGAGCCTGGGAGCTCTCTGGCTAACTAGGGAACCCA
CTGCTTAAGCCTCAATAAAGCTTGCCTTGAGTGCTTCAAGTAGTGTGTGCCCGTCTGTTGTGTGACTCTG
GTAACTAGAGATCCCTCAGACCCTTTTAGTCAGTGTGGAAAATCTCTAGCAGTACGTATAGTAGTTCATG
TCATCTTATTATTCAGTATTTATAACTTGCAAAGAAATGAATATCAGAGAGTGAGAGGAACTTGTTTATT
GCAGCTTATAATGGTTACAAATAAAGCAATAGCATCACAAATTTCACAAATAAAGCATTTTTTTCACTGC
ATTCTAGTTGTGGTTTGTCCAAACTCATCAATGTATCTTATCATGTCTGGCTCTAGCTATCCCGCCCCTA
ACTCCGCCCATCCCGCCCCTAACTCCGCCCAGTTCCGCCCATTCTCCGCCCCATGGCTGACTAATTTTTT
TTATTTATGCAGAGGCCGAGGCCGCCTCGGCCTCTGAGCTATTCCAGAAGTAGTGAGGAGGCTTTTTTGG
AGGCCTAGGGACGTACCCAATTCGCCCTATAGTGAGTCGTATTACGCGCGCTCACTGGCCGTCGTTTTAC
AACGTCGTGACTGGGAAAACCCTGGCGTTACCCAACTTAATCGCCTTGCAGCACATCCCCCTTTCGCCAG
CTGGCGTAATAGCGAAGAGGCCCGCACCGATCGCCCTTCCCAACAGTTGCGCAGCCTGAATGGCGAATGG
G
[124 nt withheld, positions 7982-8105]
C
[91 nt withheld, positions 8107-8197]
A
[49 nt withheld, positions 8199-8247]
CCTTTGACGTTGGAGTCCACGTTCTTT
[37 nt withheld, positions 8275-8311]
ACCCTATCTCGGTCTATTCTTTTGATTTATAAGGGATTTTGCCGATTTCGGCCTATTGGTTAAAAAATGA
GCTGATTTAACAAAAATTTAACGCGAATTTTAACAAAATATTAACGCTTACAATTTAGGTGGCACTTTTC
GGGGAAATGTGCGCGGAACCCCTATTTGTTTATTTTTCTAAATACATTCAAATATGTATCCGCTCATGAG
ACAATAACCCTGATAAATGCTTCAATAATATTGAAAAAGGAAGAGTATGAGTATTCAACATTTCCGTGTC
GCCCTTATTCCCTTTTTTGCGGCATTTTGCCTTCCTGTTTTTGCTCACCCAGAAACGCTGGTGAAAGTAA
AAGATGCTGAAGATCAGTTGGGTGCACGAGTGGGTTACATCGAACTGGATCTCAACAGCGGTAAGATCCT
TGAGAGTTTTCGCCCCGAAGAACGTTTTCCAATGATGAGCACTTTTAAAGTTCTGCTATGTGGCGCGGTA
TTATCCCGTATTGACGCCGGGCAAGAGCAACTCGGTCGCCGCATACACTATTCTCAGAATGACTTGGTTG
AGTACTCACCAGTCACAGAAAAGCATCTTACGGATGGCATGACAGTAAGAGAATTATGCAGTGCTGCCAT
AACCATGAGTGATAACACTGCGGCCAACTTACTTCTGACAACGATCGGAGGACCGAAGGAGCTAACCGCT
TTTTTGCACAACATGGGGGATCATGTAACTCGCCTTGATCGTTGGGAACCGGAGCTGAATGAAGCCATAC
CAAACGACGAGCGTGACACCACGATGCCTGTAGCAATGGCAACAACGTTGCGCAAACTATTAACTGGCGA
ACTACTTACTCTAGCTTCCCGGCAACAATTAATAGACTGGATGGAGGCGGATAAAGTTGCAGGACCACTT
CTGCGCTCGGCCCTTCCGGCTGGCTGGTTTATTGCTGATAAATCTGGAGCCGGTGAGCGTGGGTCTCGCG
GTATCATTGCAGCACTGGGGCCAGATGGTAAGCCCTCCCGTATCGTAGTTATCTACACGACGGGGAGTCA
GGCAACTATGGATGAACGAAATAGACAGATCGCTGAGATAGGTGCCTCACTGATTAAGCATTGGTAACTG
TCAGACCAAGTTTACTCATATATACTTTAGATTGATTTAAAACTTCATTTTTAATTTAAAAGGATCTAGG
TGAAGATCCTTTTTGATAATCTCATGACCAAAATCCCTTAACGTGAGTTTTCGTTCCACTGAGCGTCAGA
CCCCGTAGAAAAGATCAAAGGATCTTCTTGAGATCCTTTTTTTCTGCGCGTAATCTGCTGCTTGCAAACA
AAAAAACCACCGCTACCAGCGGTGGTTTGTTTGCCGGATCAAGAGCTACCAACTCTTTTTCCGAAGGTAA
CTGGCTTCAGCAGAGCGCAGATACCAAATACTGTTCTTCTAGTGTAGCCGTAGTTAGGCCACCACTTCAA
GAACTCTGTAGCACCGCCTACATACCTCGCTCTGCTAATCCTGTTACCAGTGGCTGCTGCCAGTGGCGAT
AAGTCGTGTCTTACCGGGTTGGACTCAAGACGATAGTTACCGGATAAGGCGCAGCGGTCGGGCTGAACGG
GGGGTTCGTGCACACAGCCCAGCTTGGAGCGAACGACCTACACCGAACTGAGATACCTACAGCGTGAGCT
ATGAGAAAGCGCCACGCTTCCCGAAGGGAGAAAGGCGGACAGGTATCCGGTAAGCGGCAGGGTCGGAACA
GGAGAGCGCACGAGGGAGCTTCCAGGGGGAAACGCCTGGTATCTTTATAGTCCTGTCGGGTTTCGCCACC
TCTGACTTGAGCGTCGATTTTTGTGATGCTCGTCAGGGGGGCGGAGCCTATGGAAAAACGCCAGCAACGC
GGCCTTTTTACGGTTCCTGGCCTTTTGCTGGCCTTTTGCTCACATGTTCTTTCCTGCGTTATCCCCTGAT
TCTGTGGATAACCGTATTACCGCCTTTGAGTGAGCTGATACCGCTCGCCGCAGCCGAACGACCGAGCGCA
GCGAGTCAGTGAGCGAGGAAGCGGAAGAGCGCCCAATACGCAAACCGCCTCTCCCCGCGCGTTGGCCGAT
TCATTAATGCAGCTGGCACGACAGGTTTCCCGACTGGAAAGCGGGCAGTGAGCGCAACGCAATTAATGTG
AGTTAGCTCACTCATTAGGCACCCCAGGCTTTACACTTTATGCTTCCGGCTCGTATGTTGTGTGGAATTG
TGAGCGGATAACAATTTCACACAGGAAACAGCTATGACCATGATTACGCCAAGCGCGCAATTAACCCTCA
CTAAAGGGAACAAAAGCTGGAGCTGCAAGC
Features (pLannotate 1.2.2; 31 found; start..end, strand, type, name):
      5..231     +  promoter       RSV promoter: Rous sarcoma virus enhancer/promoter
    232..412     +  LTR            5' LTR (truncated): truncated 5' long terminal repeat (LTR) from HIV-1
    459..584     +  misc_feature   HIV-1 Ψ: packaging signal of human immunodeficiency virus type 1
    568..931     +  CDS            HIV-1 gag (fragment): gag protein from human immunodeficiency virus 1; gag
   1077..1310    +  misc_feature   RRE: The Rev response element (RRE) of HIV-1 allows for Rev-dependent mRNA export from the nucleus to the cytoplasm.
   1687..1713    +  CDS            Rev (fragment): human immunodeficiency virus 1 (HIV-1) Rev protein; rev; enhances nuclear export of unspliced and incompletely spliced viral mRNAs
   1720..1743    +  promoter       SV40 promoter (fragment): SV40 early promoter
   1744..1815    +  promoter       SV40 promoter (fragment): SV40 enhancer and early promoter
   1839..1974    +  rep_origin     SV40 ori: SV40 origin of replication
   2020..2616    +  CDS            PuroR (fragment): puromycin N-acetyltransferase; pac from Streptomyces; confers resistance to puromycin
   2665..2782    +  misc_feature   cPPT/CTS: central polypurine tract and central termination sequence of HIV-1
   2847..2913    +  CDS            small t antigen (fragment): SV40 (simian virus 40) small t antigen
   2920..4098    +  promoter       EF-1α promoter: strong constitutive promoter for human elongation factor EF-1α
   4115..6397    +  CDS            MYB: MYB_HUMAN - Experimental evidence at protein level: Swiss-Prot protein existence level 1. Transcriptional activator; DNA-binding protein that specifically recognize the sequence 5'-YAAC[GT]G-3'. Plays an important role in the control of proliferation and differentiation of hematopoietic progenitor cells. From Homo sapiens (Human).
   6413..6466    +  promoter       U6 promoter (fragment): RNA polymerase III promoter for human U6 snRNA
   6508..7096    +  misc_feature   WPRE: woodchuck hepatitis virus posttranscriptional regulatory element
   7147..7166    +  misc_feature   cPPT/CTS (fragment): central polypurine tract and central termination sequence of HIV-1
   7168..7401    +  LTR            3' LTR (ΔU3): self-inactivating 3' long terminal repeat (LTR) from HIV-1
   7479..7600    +  polyA_signal   SV40 poly(A) signal: SV40 polyadenylation signal
   7640..7775    +  rep_origin     SV40 ori: SV40 origin of replication
   7796..7814    -  promoter       T7 promoter: promoter for bacteriophage T7 RNA polymerase
   7822..7977    +  CDS            lacZα (fragment): LacZα fragment of β-galactosidase; lacZ fragment
   7982..8410    +  rep_origin     f1 ori (sequence partly withheld): f1 bacteriophage origin of replication; arrow indicates direction of (+) strand synthesis
   8463..8567    +  promoter       AmpR promoter: bla
   8568..9428    +  CDS            AmpR: β-lactamase; bla; confers resistance to ampicillin, carbenicillin, and related antibiotics
   9599..10187   +  rep_origin     ori: high-copy-number ColE1/pMB1/pBR322/pUC origin of replication
  10370..10462   +  CDS            lacI (fragment): lac repressor; lacI; The lac repressor binds to the lac operator to inhibit transcription in E. coli. This inhibition can be relieved by adding lactose or isopropyl-β-D-thiogalactopyranoside (IPTG).
  10475..10496   +  protein_bind   CAP binding site: CAP binding activates transcription in the presence of cAMP. E. coli catabolite activator protein
  10511..10541   +  promoter       lac promoter: promoter for the E. coli lac operon
  10545..10567   +  protein_bind   lac operator (fragment): The lac repressor binds to the lac operator to inhibit transcription in E. coli. This inhibition can be relieved by adding lactose or isopropyl-β-D-thiogalactopyranoside (IPTG). lac repressor encoded by lacI
  10610..10628   +  promoter       T3 promoter: promoter for bacteriophage T3 RNA polymerase
