[The description below was written by a language model from this plasmid's Addgene catalogue record and pLannotate feature annotations shown in this document.]
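Description:
TFORF2075 is a third-generation-style, self-inactivating lentiviral expression plasmid built on the pLX_TRC317 backbone and carrying the human transcription factor MYB as its open reading frame. It belongs to a barcoded transcription factor ORF collection in which each clone bears a unique 24-bp barcode, so that the factor delivered to a given cell can be identified by sequencing in pooled overexpression screens. The annotated full sequence is about 10.7 kb. In bacteria the plasmid is maintained through a high-copy ColE1/pUC-type origin and selected with ampicillin via the β-lactamase gene. An f1 origin and remnants of a lac/T7/T3 cloning region are also present. The depositor notes that the plasmid may recombine, a common concern with LTR-containing vectors.

The viral cassette begins with an RSV promoter fused to a truncated HIV-1 5′ LTR, which allows Tat-independent production of genomic RNA. It is followed by the Ψ packaging signal with a gag fragment and by the RRE for Rev-dependent nuclear export. Downstream, an SV40 early promoter drives puromycin N-acetyltransferase for selection of transduced mammalian cells, and a cPPT/CTS element aids nuclear import of the reverse-transcribed genome. The EF-1α promoter then drives constitutive expression of the MYB coding sequence, a synthesized ORF corresponding to a specific annotated human transcript isoform. A WPRE after the ORF enhances transcript stability and expression. The short region between the ORF and the WPRE, which is partly annotated as a U6 promoter fragment, is where the barcode probably sits, although the feature table does not annotate the barcode explicitly. The ΔU3 3′ LTR inactivates the viral promoter after integration. The construct is intended for packaging into lentivirus and stable MYB overexpression, for example in directed-differentiation screens.
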