Addgene plasmid #141908: TFORF2075
Purpose: Lentiviral vector for overexpressing transcription factor ORFs with unique 24-bp barcodes. Barcodes facilitate identification of transcription factors in pooled screens.
Depositing lab: Feng Zhang. Depositing organization: Broad Institute. Publication: A transcription factor atlas of directed differentiation. Joung J, Ma S, Tay T, Geiger-Schuller KR, Kirchgatterer PC, Verdine VK, Guo B, Arias-Garcia MA, Allen WE, Singh A, Kuksenko O, Abudayyeh OO, Gootenberg JS, Fu Z, Macrae RK, Buenrostro JD, Regev A, Zhang F. Cell. 2023 Jan 5;186(1):209-229.e26. doi: 10.1016/j.cell.2022.11.026. PubMed 36608654.
Backbone
  Vector backbone: pLX_TRC317
  Backbone manufacturer: Broad Institute Genetic Perturbation Platform
  Backbone size w/o insert (bp): 8264
  Vector type: Mammalian Expression, Lentiviral
  Selectable markers: Puromycin
Growth in bacteria
  Bacterial resistance: Ampicillin, 100 μg/mL
  Growth temperature: 30°C
  Growth strain: NEB Stable
  Copy number: High Copy
Gene/Insert
  Gene/Insert name: MYB
  Species: H. sapiens (human)
  Insert size (bp): 2387
  Entrez Gene: MYB (a.k.a. Cmyb, c-myb, c-myb_CDS, efg)
  Promoter: EF1a
  Cloning method: Unknown
  Sequencing primers: 5′ GGGTGGAGACTGAAGTTAGGCCAG; 3′ CACATAGCGTAAAAGGAGCAACATAG
Terms and licenses: Academic/Nonprofit Terms; Industry Terms: Not Available to Industry
Depositor comments: NM_001130173,ENST00000341911 . The transcription factor ORF portion of this plasmid was synthesized by Genewiz. Please test multiple small colonies in case of plasmid recombination. To make this collection available in a timely manner, a portion of this collection was not fully sequenced by Addgene. If an Addgene verified full plasmid sequence is not available, please contact us prior to placing an order to request the full sequence.
How to cite: TFORF2075 was a gift from Feng Zhang (Addgene plasmid # 141908 ; http://n2t.net/addgene:141908 ; RRID:Addgene_141908)
