>Addgene plasmid #141908 | TFORF2075 | depositor partial sequence | sequence record 277861 | Insert
ACCGCCACCATGGCCCGAAGACCCCGGCACAGCATATATAGCAGTGACGAGGATGATGAGGACTTTGAGA
TGTGTGACCATGACTATGATGGGCTGCTTCCCAAGTCTGGAAAGCGTCACTTGGGGAAAACAAGGTGGAC
CCGGGAAGAGGATGAAAAACTGAAGAAGCTGGTGGAACAGAATGGAACAGATGACTGGAAAGTTATTGCC
AATTATCTCCCGAATCGAACAGATGTGCAGTGCCAGCACCGATGGCAGAAAGTACTAAACCCTGAGCTCA
TCAAGGGTCCTTGGACCAAAGAAGAAGATCAGAGAGTGATAGAGCTTGTACAGAAATACGGTCCGAAACG
TTGGTCTGTTATTGCCAAGCACTTAAAGGGGAGAATTGGAAAACAATGTAGGGAGAGGTGGCATAACCAC
TTGAATCCAGAAGTTAAGAAAACCTCCTGGACAGAAGAGGAAGACAGAATTATTTACCAGGCACACAAGA
GACTGGGGAACAGATGGGCAGAAATCGCAAAGCTACTGCCTGGACGAACTGATAATGCTATCAAGAACCA
CTGGAATTCTACAATGCGTCGGAAGGTCGAACAGGAAGGTTATCTGCAGGAGTCTTCAAAAGCCAGCCAG
CCAGCAGTGGCCACAAGCTTCCAGAAGAACAGTCATTTGATGGGTTTTGCTCAGGCTCCGCCTACAGCTC
AACTCCCTGCCACTGGCCAGCCCACTGTTAACAACGACTATTCCTATTACCACATTTCTGAAGCACAAAA
TGTCTCCAGTCATGTTCCATACCCTGTAGCGTTACATGTAAATATAGTCAATGTCCCTCAGCCAGCTGCC
GCAGCCATTCAGAGACACTATAATGATGAAGACCCTGAGAAGGAAAAGCGAATAAAGGAATTAGAATTGC
TCCTAATGTCAACCGAGAATGAGCTAAAAGGACAGCAGGTGCTACCAACACAGAACCACACATGCAGCTA
CCCCGGGTGGCACAGCACCACCATTGCCGACCACACCAGACCTCATGGAGACAGTGCACCTGTTTCCTGT
TTGGGAGAACACCACTCCACTCCATCTCTGCCAGCGGATCCTGGCTCCCTACCTGAAGAAAGCGCCTCGC
CAGCAAGGTGCATGATCGTCCACCAGGGCACCATTCTGGATAATGTTAAGAACCTCTTAGAATTTGCAGA
AACACTCCAATTTATAGATTCTGATTCTTCATCATGGTGTGATCTCAGCAGTTTTGAATTCTTTGAAGAA
GCAGATTTTTCACCTAGCCAACATCACACAGGCAAAGCCCTACAGCTTCAGCAAAGAGAGGGCAATGGGA
CTAAACCTGCAGGAGAACCTAGCCCAAGGGTGAACAAACGTATGTTGAGTGAGAGTTCACTTGACCCACC
CAAGGTCTTACCTCCTGCAAGGCACAGCACAATTCCACTGGTCATCCTTCGAAAAAAACGGGGCCAGGCC
AGCCCCTTAGCCACTGGAGACTGTAGCTCCTTCATATTTGCTGACGTCAGCAGTTCAACTCCCAAGCGTT
CCCCTGTCAAAAGCCTACCCTTCTCTCCCTCGCAGTTCTTAAACACTTCCAGTAACCATGAAAACTCAGA
CTTGGAAATGCCTTCTTTAACTTCCACCCCCCTCATTGGTCACAAATTGACTGTTACAACACCATTTCAT
AGAGACCAGACTGTGAAAACTCAAAAGGAAAATACTGTTTTTAGAACCCCAGCTATCAAAAGGTCAATCT
TAGAAAGCTCTCCAAGAACTCCTACACCATTCAAACATGCACTTGCAGCTCAAGAAATTAAATACGGTCC
CCTGAAGATGCTACCTCAGACACCCTCTCATCTAGTAGAAGATCTGCAGGATGTGATCAAACAGGAATCT
GATGAATCTGGAATTGTTGCTGAGTTTCAAGAAAATGGACCACCCTTACTGAAGAAAATCAAACAAGAGG
TGGAATCTCCAACTGATAAATCAGGAAACTTCTTCTGCTCACACCACTGGGAAGGGGACAGTCTGAATAC
CCAACTGTTCACGCAGACCTCGCCTGTGGCAGATGCACCGAATATTCTTACAAGCTCCGTTTTAATGGCA
CCAGCATCAGAAGATGAAGACAATGTTCTCAAAGCATTTACAGTACCTAAAAACAGGTCCCTGGCGAGCC
CCTTGCAGCCTTGTAGCAGTACCTGGGAACCTGCATCCTGTGGAAAGATGGAGGAGCAGATGACATCTTC
CAGTCAAGCTCGTAAATACGTGAATGCATTCTCAGCCCGGACGCTGGTCATGTAGTAATGAACTAGTCCG
TAACTTGAAAGTATTTCGATTTCTTGGCTTTATATATCTTGTGGAAAGGACGATGCTGATAAGGGCCGAC
CCTGGCC
