>Addgene plasmid #141908 | TFORF2075 | depositor partial sequence | sequence record 277862 | Barcode
TGCTGATAAGGGCCGACCCTGGCC
